>Addgene plasmid #240064 | pET15b His SUMO mNeon L66R PPM1H | addgene full sequence | sequence record 486751 | Addgene NGS Result
TTCTTGAAGACGAAAGGGCCTCGTGATACGCCTATTTTTATAGGTTAATGTCATGATAATAATGGTTTCT
TAGACGTCAGGTGGCACTTTTCGGGGAAATGTGCGCGGAACCCCTATTTGTTTATTTTTCTAAATACATT
CAAATATGTATCCGCTCATGAGACAATAACCCTGATAAATGCTTCAATAATATTGAAAAAGGAAGAGTAT
GAGTATTCAACATTTCCGTGTCGCCCTTATTCCCTTTTTTGCGGCATTTTGCCTTCCTGTTTTTGCTCAC
CCAGAAACGCTGGTGAAAGTAAAAGATGCTGAAGATCAGTTGGGTGCACGAGTGGGTTACATCGAACTGG
ATCTCAACAGCGGTAAGATCCTTGAGAGTTTTCGCCCCGAAGAACGTTTTCCAATGATGAGCACTTTTAA
AGTTCTGCTATGTGGCGCGGTATTATCCCGTGTTGACGCCGGGCAAGAGCAACTCGGTCGCCGCATACAC
TATTCTCAGAATGACTTGGTTGAGTACTCACCAGTCACAGAAAAGCATCTTACGGATGGCATGACAGTAA
GAGAATTATGCAGTGCTGCCATAACCATGAGTGATAACACTGCGGCCAACTTACTTCTGACAACGATCGG
AGGACCGAAGGAGCTAACCGCTTTTTTGCACAACATGGGGGATCATGTAACTCGCCTTGATCGTTGGGAA
CCGGAGCTGAATGAAGCCATACCAAACGACGAGCGTGACACCACGATGCCTGCAGCAATGGCAACAACGT
TGCGCAAACTATTAACTGGCGAACTACTTACTCTAGCTTCCCGGCAACAATTAATAGACTGGATGGAGGC
GGATAAAGTTGCAGGACCACTTCTGCGCTCGGCCCTTCCGGCTGGCTGGTTTATTGCTGATAAATCTGGA
GCCGGTGAGCGTGGGTCTCGCGGTATCATTGCAGCACTGGGGCCAGATGGTAAGCCCTCCCGTATCGTAG
TTATCTACACGACGGGGAGTCAGGCAACTATGGATGAACGAAATAGACAGATCGCTGAGATAGGTGCCTC
ACTGATTAAGCATTGGTAACTGTCAGACCAAGTTTACTCATATATACTTTAGATTGATTTAAAACTTCAT
TTTTAATTTAAAAGGATCTAGGTGAAGATCCTTTTTGATAATCTCATGACCAAAATCCCTTAACGTGAGT
TTTCGTTCCACTGAGCGTCAGACCCCGTAGAAAAGATCAAAGGATCTTCTTGAGATCCTTTTTTTCTGCG
CGTAATCTGCTGCTTGCAAACAAAAAAACCACCGCTACCAGCGGTGGTTTGTTTGCCGGATCAAGAGCTA
CCAACTCTTTTTCCGAAGGTAACTGGCTTCAGCAGAGCGCAGATACCAAATACTGTCCTTCTAGTGTAGC
CGTAGTTAGGCCACCACTTCAAGAACTCTGTAGCACCGCCTACATACCTCGCTCTGCTAATCCTGTTACC
AGTGGCTGCTGCCAGTGGCGATAAGTCGTGTCTTACCGGGTTGGACTCAAGACGATAGTTACCGGATAAG
GCGCAGCGGTCGGGCTGAACGGGGGGTTCGTGCACACAGCCCAGCTTGGAGCGAACGACCTACACCGAAC
TGAGATACCTACAGCGTGAGCTATGAGAAAGCGCCACGCTTCCCGAAGGGAGAAAGGCGGACAGGTATCC
GGTAAGCGGCAGGGTCGGAACAGGAGAGCGCACGAGGGAGCTTCCAGGGGGAAACGCCTGGTATCTTTAT
AGTCCTGTCGGGTTTCGCCACCTCTGACTTGAGCGTCGATTTTTGTGATGCTCGTCAGGGGGGCGGAGCC
TATGGAAAAACGCCAGCAACGCGGCCTTTTTACGGTTCCTGGCCTTTTGCTGGCCTTTTGCTCACATGTT
CTTTCCTGCGTTATCCCCTGATTCTGTGGATAACCGTATTACCGCCTTTGAGTGAGCTGATACCGCTCGC
CGCAGCCGAACGACCGAGCGCAGCGAGTCAGTGAGCGAGGAAGCGGAAGAGCGCCTGATGCGGTATTTTC
TCCTTACGCATCTGTGCGGTATTTCACACCGCAATGGTGCACTCTCAGTACAATCTGCTCTGATGCCGCA
TAGTTAAGCCAGTATACACTCCGCTATCGCTACGTGACTGGGTCATGGCTGCGCCCCGACACCCGCCAAC
ACCCGCTGACGCGCCCTGACGGGCTTGTCTGCTCCCGGCATCCGCTTACAGACAAGCTGTGACCGTCTCC
GGGAGCTGCATGTGTCAGAGGTTTTCACCGTCATCACCGAAACGCGCGAGGCAGCTGCGGTAAAGCTCAT
CAGCGTGGTCGTGAAGCGATTCACAGATGTCTGCCTGTTCATCCGCGTCCAGCTCGTTGAGTTTCTCCAG
AAGCGTTAATGTCTGGCTTCTGATAAAGCGGGCCATGTTAAGGGCGGTTTTTTCCTGTTTGGTCACTGAT
GCCTCCGTGTAAGGGGGATTTCTGTTCATGGGGGTAATGATACCGATGAAACGAGAGAGGATGCTCACGA
TACGGGTTACTGATGATGAACATGCCCGGTTACTGGAACGTTGTGAGGGTAAACAACTGGCGGTATGGAT
GCGGCGGGACCAGAGAAAAATCACTCAGGGTCAATGCCAGCGCTTCGTTAATACAGATGTAGGTGTTCCA
CAGGGTAGCCAGCAGCATCCTGCGATGCAGATCCGGAACATAATGGTGCAGGGCGCTGACTTCCGCGTTT
CCAGACTTTACGAAACACGTAAACCGAAGACCATTCATGTTGTTGCTCAGGTCGCAGACGTTTTGCAGCA
GCAGTCGCTTCACGTTCGCTCGCGTATCGGTGATTCATTCTGCTAACCAGTAAGGCAACCCCGCCAGCCT
AGCCGGGTCCTCAACGACAGGAGCACGATCATGCGCACCCGTGGCCAGGACCCAACGCTGCCCGAGATGC
GCCGCGTGCGGCTGCTGGAGATGGCGGACGCGATGGATATGTTCTGCCAAGGGTTGGTTTGCGCATTCAC
AGTTCTCCGCAAGAATTGATTGGCTCCAATTCTTGGAGTGGTGAATCCGTTAGCGAGGTGCCGCCGGCTT
CCATTCAGGTCGAGGTGGCCCGGCTCCATGCACCGCGACGCAACGCGGGGAGGCAGACAAGGTATAGGGC
GGCGCCTACAATCCATGCCAACCCGTTCCATGTGCTCGCCGAGGCGGCATAAATCGCCGTGACGATCAGC
GGTCCAATGATCGAAGTTAGGCTGGTAAGAGCCGCGAGCGATCCTTGAAGCTGTCCCTGATGGTCGTCAT
CTACCTGCCTGGACAGCATGGCCTGCAACGCGGGCATCCCGATGCCGCCGGAAGCGAGAAGAATCATAAT
GGGGAAGGCCATCCAGCCTCGCGTCGCGAACGCCAGCAAGACGTAGCCCAGCGCGTCGGCCGCCATGCCG
GCGATAATGGCCTGCTTCTCGCCGAAACGTTTGGTGGCGGGACCAGTGACGAAGGCTTGAGCGAGGGCGT
GCAAGATTCCGAATACCGCAAGCGACAGGCCGATCATCGTCGCGCTCCAGCGAAAGCGGTCCTCGCCGAA
AATGACCCAGAGCGCTGCCGGCACCTGTCCTACGAGTTGCATGATAAAGAAGACAGTCATAAGTGCGGCG
ACGATAGTCATGCCCCGCGCCCACCGGAAGGAGCTGACTGGGTTGAAGGCTCTCAAGGGCATCGGTCGAG
ATCCCGGTGCCTAATGAGTGAGCTAACTTACATTAATTGCGTTGCGCTCACTGCCCGCTTTCCAGTCGGG
AAACCTGTCGTGCCAGCTGCATTAATGAATCGGCCAACGCGCGGGGAGAGGCGGTTTGCGTATTGGGCGC
CAGGGTGGTTTTTCTTTTCACCAGTGAGACGGGCAACAGCTGATTGCCCTTCACCGCCTGGCCCTGAGAG
AGTTGCAGCAAGCGGTCCACGCTGGTTTGCCCCAGCAGGCGAAAATCCTGTTTGATGGTGGTTAACGGCG
GGATATAACATGAGCTGTCTTCGGTATCGTCGTATCCCACTACCGAGATATCCGCACCAACGCGCAGCCC
GGACTCGGTAATGGCGCGCATTGCGCCCAGCGCCATCTGATCGTTGGCAACCAGCATCGCAGTGGGAACG
ATGCCCTCATTCAGCATTTGCATGGTTTGTTGAAAACCGGACATGGCACTCCAGTCGCCTTCCCGTTCCG
CTATCGGCTGAATTTGATTGCGAGTGAGATATTTATGCCAGCCAGCCAGACGCAGACGCGCCGAGACAGA
ACTTAATGGGCCCGCTAACAGCGCGATTTGCTGGTGACCCAATGCGACCAGATGCTCCACGCCCAGTCGC
GTACCGTCTTCATGGGAGAAAATAATACTGTTGATGGGTGTCTGGTCAGAGACATCAAGAAATAACGCCG
GAACATTAGTGCAGGCAGCTTCCACAGCAATGGCATCCTGGTCATCCAGCGGATAGTTAATGATCAGCCC
ACTGACGCGTTGCGCGAGAAGATTGTGCACCGCCGCTTTACAGGCTTCGACGCCGCTTCGTTCTACCATC
GACACCACCACGCTGGCACCCAGTTGATCGGCGCGAGATTTAATCGCCGCGACAATTTGCGACGGCGCGT
GCAGGGCCAGACTGGAGGTGGCAACGCCAATCAGCAACGACTGTTTGCCCGCCAGTTGTTGTGCCACGCG
GTTGGGAATGTAATTCAGCTCCGCCATCGCCGCTTCCACTTTTTCCCGCGTTTTCGCAGAAACGTGGCTG
GCCTGGTTCACCACGCGGGAAACGGTCTGATAAGAGACACCGGCATACTCTGCGACATCGTATAACGTTA
CTGGTTTCACATTCACCACCCTGAATTGACTCTCTTCCGGGCGCTATCATGCCATACCGCGAAAGGTTTT
GCGCCATTCGATGGTGTCCGGGATCTCGACGCTCTCCCTTATGCGACTCCTGCATTAGGAAGCAGCCCAG
TAGTAGGTTGAGGCCGTTGAGCACCGCCGCCGCAAGGAATGGTGCATGCAAGGAGATGGCGCCCAACAGT
CCCCCGGCCACGGGGCCTGCCACCATACCCACGCCGAAACAAGCGCTCATGAGCCCGAAGTGGCGAGCCC
GATCTTCCCCATCGGTGATGTCGGCGATATAGGCGCCAGCAACCGCACCTGTGGCGCCGGTGATGCCGGC
CACGATGCGTCCGGCGTAGAGGATCGAGATCTCGATCCCGCGAAATTAATACGACTCACTATAGGGGAAT
TGTGAGCGGATAACAATTCCCCTCTAGAAATAATTTTGTTTAACTTTAAGAAGGAGATATACCATGGGTC
ATCATCACCATCACCATTCTGACCAGGAGGCAAAACCTTCAACTGAGGACTTGGGGGATAAGAAGGAAGG
TGAATATATTAAACTCAAAGTCATTGGACAGGATAGCAGTGAGATTCACTTCAAAGTGAAAATGACAACA
CATCTCAAGAAACTCAAAGAATCATACTGTCAAAGACAGGGTGTTCCAATGAACTCACTCAGGTTTCTCT
TTGAGGGTCAGAGAATTGCTGATAATCATACTCCAAAAGAACTGGGAATGGAGGAAGAAGATGTGATTGA
AGTTTATCAGGAACAAACGGGGGGAATGCTCACTCGAGTGAAATCTGCCGTGGCCAATTTCATGGGCGGC
ATCATGGCTGGCAGCTCAGGCTCCGAGCACGGCGGCGGCAGCTGCGGAGGCTCGGACCTGCCCCTGCGTT
TCCCCTACGGGCGGCCAGAGTTCCTGGGGCTGTCTCAGGACGAGGTGGAGTGCAGCGCCGACCACATCGC
CCGCCCCATCCGGATCCTCAAGGAGACTCGGCGGCTGCCCTGGGCCACTGGCTACGCAGAGGTTATCAAT
GCCGGGAAGAGCACACACAATGAAGACCAAGCCAGCTGTGAGGTGCTCACTGTGAAGAAGAAGGCAGGGG
CCGTGACCTCAACCCCAAACAGGAACTCATCCAAGAGACGGTCCTCCATGGTCTCCAAAGGCGAAGAGGA
TAACATGGCAAGTCTGCCCGCAACCCATGAGCTTCACATTTTCGGGTCCATAAATGGAGTAGACTTCGAT
ATGGTGGGTCAAGGCACAGGTAATCCAAATGATGGGTACGAGGAGTTGAACCTCAAAAGTACCAAAGGTG
ACCTTCAATTTAGTCCATGGATCTTGGTGCCGCACATAGGATACGGATTTCATCAATACCTGCCGTACCC
CGACGGAATGAGTCCATTCCAGGCAGCTATGGTTGATGGATCTGGCTACCAGGTTCACCGCACAATGCAA
TTCGAGGATGGAGCCTCACTTACGGTGAACTATCGATATACTTATGAAGGCTCACACATAAAAGGGGAAG
CCCAGGTAAAGGGCACAGGTTTTCCAGCCGATGGTCCGGTTATGACAAACTCTCTGACTGCTGCAGATTG
GTGTAGGAGTAAAAAGACATACCCGAATGACAAAACCATCATCTCAACTTTCAAGTGGTCATATACGACG
GGCAACGGAAAGCGGTATAGATCCACAGCTAGGACGACGTACACGTTTGCTAAGCCGATGGCAGCGAATT
ATCTTAAAAATCAGCCGATGTACGTTTTTCGGAAAACGGAACTGAAACACTCAAAAACTGAACTTAACTT
TAAGGAGTGGCAGAAAGCCTTTACCGACGTGATGGGAATGGACGAACTCTATAAGCCCAATGGGGAAGGG
CTGCAGCTGAAGGAGAACTCGGAATCCGAGGGTGTTTCCTGCCACTATTGGTCGCTGTTTGACGGGCACG
CGGGGTCCGGGGCCGCGGTGGTGGCGTCACGCCTGCTGCAGCACCACATCACGGAGCAGCTGCAGGACAT
CGTGGACATCCTGAAGAACTCCGCCGTCCTGCCCCCTACCTGCCTGGGGGAGGAGCCTGAGAACACGCCC
GCCAACAGCCGGACTCTGACCCGGGCAGCCTCCCTGCGCGGAGGGGTGGGGGCCCCGGGCTCCCCCAGCA
CGCCCCCCACACGCTTCTTTACCGAGAAGAAGATTCCCCATGAGTGCCTGGTCATCGGAGCGCTTGAAAG
TGCATTCAAGGAAATGGACCTACAGATAGAACGAGAGAGGAGTTCATATAATATATCTGGTGGCTGCACG
GCCCTCATTGTGATTTGCCTTTTGGGGAAGCTGTATGTTGCAAATGCTGGGGATAGCAGGGCCATAATCA
TCAGAAATGGAGAAATTATCCCCATGTCTTCAGAATTTACCCCCGAGACGGAGCGCCAGCGACTTCAGTA
CCTGGCATTCATGCAGCCTCACTTGCTGGGAAATGAGTTCACACATTTGGAGTTTCCAAGGAGAGTACAG
AGAAAGGAGCTTGGAAAGAAGATGCTCTACAGGGACTTTAATATGACAGGCTGGGCATACAAAACCATTG
AGGATGAGGACTTGAAGTTCCCCCTTATATATGGAGAAGGCAAGAAGGCCCGGGTAATGGCAACTATTGG
AGTGACCAGGGGACTTGGGGACCATGACCTGAAGGTGCATGACTCCAACATCTACATTAAACCATTCCTG
TCTTCAGCTCCAGAGGTAAGAATCTACGATCTTTCAAAATATGATCATGGATCAGATGATGTGCTGATCT
TGGCCACTGATGGACTCTGGGACGTTTTATCAAATGAAGAAGTAGCAGAAGCAATCACTCAGTTTCTTCC
TAACTGTGATCCAGATGATCCTCACAGGTACACACTGGCAGCTCAGGACCTGGTGATGCGTGCCCGGGGT
GTGCTGAAGGACAGAGGATGGCGGATATCTAATGACCGACTGGGCTCAGGAGACGACATTTCTGTATATG
TCATTCCTTTAATACATGGAAACAAGCTGTCATGATGACGGCCGCGTAAAGATCCGGCTGCTAACAAAGC
CCGAAAGGAAGCTGAGTTGGCTGCTGCCACCGCTGAGCAATAACTAGCATAACCCCTTGGGGCCTCTAAA
CGGGTCTTGAGGGGTTTTTTGCTGAAAGGAGGAACTATATCCGGATATCCCGCAAGAGGCCCGGCAGTAC
CGGCATAACCAAGCCTATGCCTACAGCATCCAGGGTGACGGTGCCGAGGATGACGATGAGCGCATTGTTA
GATTTCATACACGGTGCCTGACTGCGTTAGCAATTTAACTGTGATAAACTACCGCATTAAAGCTTATCGA
TGATAAGCTGTCAAACATGAGAC
Features (pLannotate 1.2.2; 22 found; start..end, strand, type, name):
    104..208     +  promoter       AmpR promoter: bla
    209..1069    +  CDS            AmpR: β-lactamase; bla; confers resistance to ampicillin, carbenicillin, and related antibiotics
   1240..1828    +  rep_origin     ori: high-copy-number ColE1/pMB1/pBR322/pUC origin of replication
   2014..2153    -  misc_feature   bom: basis of mobility region from pBR322
   2255..2446    -  CDS            rop: Rop protein, which maintains plasmids at low copy number; rop
   2463..2843    +  CDS            YPB1_ECOLX: Protein predicted: Swiss-Prot protein existence level 4. From Escherichia coli.
   3085..3709    -  CDS            TcR (fragment): tetracycline efflux protein; tet; confers resistance to tetracycline
   3724..3745    -  protein_bind   CAP binding site: CAP binding activates transcription in the presence of cAMP. E. coli catabolite activator protein
   3758..4840    -  CDS            lacI: lac repressor; lacI; The lac repressor binds to the lac operator to inhibit transcription in E. coli. This inhibition can be relieved by adding lactose or isopropyl-β-D-thiogalactopyranoside (IPTG).
   4841..4918    -  promoter       lacI promoter: lacI
   4926..5205    -  CDS            TcR (fragment): tetracycline efflux protein; tet; confers resistance to tetracycline
   5227..5245    +  promoter       T7 promoter: promoter for bacteriophage T7 RNA polymerase
   5246..5270    +  protein_bind   lac operator: The lac repressor binds to the lac operator to inhibit transcription in E. coli. This inhibition can be relieved by adding lactose or isopropyl-β-D-thiogalactopyranoside (IPTG). lac repressor encoded by lacI
   5285..5307    +  RBS            RBS: efficient ribosome binding site from bacteriophage T7 gene 10 (Olins and Rangwala, 1989)
   5338..5625    +  CDS            SUMO1: SUMO1_HUMAN - Also known as SMT3C, SMT3H3, UBL1. Experimental evidence at protein level: Swiss-Prot protein existence level 1. Ubiquitin-like protein that can be covalently attached to proteins as a monomer or a lysine-linked polymer. Covalent attachment via an isopeptide bond to its substrates requires prior activation by the E1 complex SAE1-SAE2 and linkage to the E2 enzyme UBE2I, and can be promoted by E3 ligases such as PIAS1-4, RANBP2 or CBX4. This post- translational modification on lysine residues of proteins plays a crucial role in a number of cellular processes such as nuclear transpo
   5626..5958    +  CDS            Ppm1j (fragment): PPM1J_MOUSE - Also known as Ppp2cz. Experimental evidence at protein level: Swiss-Prot protein existence level 1. From Mus musculus (Mouse).
   5998..6705    +  CDS            mNeonGreen: mNeonGreen is a basic (constitutively fluorescent) green/yellow fluorescent protein published in 2013, derived from Branchiostoma lanceolatum. It is reported to be a very rapidly-maturing monomer with moderate acid sensitivity.
   6730..7851    +  CDS            Ppm1j (fragment): PPM1J_RAT - Also known as Ppp2cz. Experimental evidence at protein level: Swiss-Prot protein existence level 1. From Rattus norvegicus (Rat).
   7897..7946    +  CDS            SET1 (fragment): solubility-enhancement tag derived from T7 phage gene 10B
   7954..8001    +  terminator     T7 terminator: transcription terminator for bacteriophage T7 RNA polymerase
   8024..8128    -  CDS            TcR (fragment): tetracycline efflux protein; tet; confers resistance to tetracycline
   8176..8204    -  promoter       tet promoter: E. coli promoter for tetracycline efflux protein gene
