[The description below was written by a language model from this plasmid's Addgene catalogue record and pLannotate feature annotations shown in this document.]
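Description:
pET15b His SUMO mNeon L66R PPM1H is a bacterial expression plasmid built on the pET15b backbone for producing a tagged, fluorescent variant of the human phosphatase PPM1H in E. coli. It replicates from a ColE1/pMB1-type origin accompanied by the pBR322 bom region and the rop gene. The catalogue lists it as high copy, although rop normally moderates copy number. Selection is by ampicillin through the bla β-lactamase gene. Several fragments of the tetracycline resistance gene and its promoter remain as non-functional remnants of the pBR322 lineage.

The expression cassette is the standard pET arrangement: a T7 promoter followed by a lac operator and the T7 gene 10 ribosome binding site, ending at a T7 terminator, with a plasmid-borne lacI gene supplying repressor. Transcription therefore depends on T7 RNA polymerase from the host and is induced with IPTG. The open reading frame encodes an N-terminal His tag (stated in the catalogue but not separately annotated) and a SUMO domain, annotated as human SUMO1. Such a domain typically aids solubility and allows tag removal by a SUMO protease. PPM1H follows, carrying the L66R substitution. The phosphatase coding sequence is split into two segments by mNeonGreen, consistent with the stated insertion of the fluorescent protein into loop 1. The automated annotation labels these flanking segments as rodent Ppm1j fragments, which presumably reflects homology matching to a related family member rather than the actual identity, since the catalogue specifies human PPM1H. A short "SET1" hit just upstream of the terminator is probably backbone-derived T7 sequence.

The construct serves to purify recombinant fluorescent L66R PPM1H. The associated work concerns regulation of this Golgi-localized phosphatase by Rab GTPases and dephosphorylation of LRRK2 substrates, but the record does not state the specific effect of L66R.
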