Addgene plasmid #240064: pET15b His SUMO mNeon L66R PPM1H
Purpose: Expresses His SUMO mNeon (inserted in loop 1) L66R PPM1H phosphtase in bacterial cells
Depositing lab: Suzanne Pfeffer. Depositing organization: Stanford University. Publication: Allosteric regulation of the Golgi-localized PPM1H phosphatase by Rab GTPases modulates LRRK2 substrate dephosphorylation in Parkinson's disease. Adhikari A, Tripathi A, Chiang CY, Sherpa P, Pfeffer SR. J Biol Chem. 2025 Sep 3:110679. doi: 10.1016/j.jbc.2025.110679. PubMed 40912655.
Backbone
  Vector backbone: pET15b
  Vector type: Bacterial Expression
Growth in bacteria
  Bacterial resistance: Ampicillin, 100 μg/mL
  Growth temperature: 37°C
  Growth strain: DH5alpha
  Copy number: High Copy
Gene/Insert
  Gene/Insert name: His SUMO mNeon (loop 1) L66R PPM1H
  Species: H. sapiens (human)
  Entrez Gene: PPM1H (a.k.a. ARHCL1, NERPP-2C, URCC2)
  Cloning method: Gibson Cloning
  Sequencing primers: 5′ T4 promoter
Terms and licenses: Academic/Nonprofit Terms; Industry Terms: Not Available to Industry
How to cite: pET15b His SUMO mNeon L66R PPM1H was a gift from Suzanne Pfeffer (Addgene plasmid # 240064 ; http://n2t.net/addgene:240064 ; RRID:Addgene_240064)
